>Addgene plasmid #228645 | Echovirus 11 (E11 3C) protease A isolate E11-PLA-NECK-23-E0-62-P1-FRA23 | addgene full sequence | sequence record 461553 | Addgene NGS Result
AGATCTCGATCCCGCGAAATTAATACGACTCACTATAGGGGAATTGTGAGCGGATAACAATTCCCCTCTA
GAAATAATTTTGTTTAACCTTAAGAAGGAGATATACACATGGGTTCATCACACCACCATCACCACCATAT
GGCATCGATGTCAGACAGCGAGGTCAATCAAGAGGCTAAACCAGAGGTAAAGCCTGAGGTGAAACCGGAG
ACACACATTAATTTGAAGGTGAGCGACGGGTCGTCTGAAATTTTCTTCAAGATAAAGAAGACCACGCCGC
TCCGTCGACTTATGGAAGCTTTCGCTAAGCGTCAGGGGAAGGAAATGGATTCGTTGCGCTTCTTATACGA
CGGCATACGCATTCAAGCCGACCAAACGCCTGAAGACCTCGACATGGAAGACAATGACATTATCGAGGCC
CACAGAGAACAAATTGGTGGCGGGCCTGCTTTCGAGTTTGCGGTAGCGATGATGAAACGCAATGCAAGCA
CCGTGAAGACTGAGTACGGTGAGTTCACGATGCTGGGGATATACGACCGATGGGCTGTTCTGCCTAGACA
CGCAAAACCAGGCCCGACGATTTTAATGAATGATCAGGAAGTGGGTGTCGTCGACGCAAAGGAGTTAGTC
GACAAGGATGGTACAAATCTGGAGCTTACCTTACTGAAGCTGAACAGAAACGAGAAGTTTCGCGATATCC
GCGGATTCCTGGCACGTGAAGAGGCTGAAGTCAATGAAGCCGTTCTGGCAATTAACACTAGCAAATTCCC
CAACATGTACATTCCCGTAGGCCAGGTCACAGACTACGGTTTCCTTAATCTGGGCGGTACCCCTACGAAG
CGGATGTTGATGTATAACTTCCCTACTCGTGCAGGCCAATGCGGCGGCGTGCTGATGTCAACCGGCAAAG
TTCTGGGCATCCACGTTGGTGGGAACGGCCACCAAGGTTTTAGTGCCGCGCTCCTTCGGCATTACTTCAA
CGATGAGCAATAATGACTCGAGCACCCGTCGACAAGCTTGCGGCCGCACTCGAGCACCACCACCACCACC
ACTGAGATCCGGCTGCTAACAAAGCCCGAAAGGAAGCTGAGTTGGCTGCTGCCACCGCTGAGCAATAACT
AGCATAACCCCTTGGGGCCTCTAAACGGGTCTTGAGGGGTTTTTTGCTGAAAGGAGGAACTATATCCGGA
TTGGCGAATGGG
[124 nt withheld, positions 1203-1326]
C
[91 nt withheld, positions 1328-1418]
A
[49 nt withheld, positions 1420-1468]
CCTTTGACGTTGGAGTCCACGTTCTTT
[37 nt withheld, positions 1496-1532]
ACCCTATCTCGGTCTATTCTTTTGATTTATAAGGGATTTTGCCGATTTCGGCCTATTGGTTAAAAAATGA
GCTGATTTAACAAAAATTTAACGCGAATTTTAACAAAATATTAACGCTTACAATTTAGGTGGCACTTTTC
GGGGAAATGTGCGCGGAACCCCTATTTGTTTATTTTTCTAAATACATTCAAATATGTATCCGCTCATGAA
TTAATTCTTAGAAAAACTCATCGAGCATCAAATGAAACTGCAATTTATTCATATCAGGATTATCAATACC
ATATTTTTGAAAAAGCCGTTTCTGTAATGAAGGAGAAAACTCACCGAGGCAGTTCCATAGGATGGCAAGA
TCCTGGTATCGGTCTGCGATTCCGACTCGTCCAACATCAATACAACCTATTAATTTCCCCTCGTCAAAAA
TAAGGTTATCAAGTGAGAAATCACCATGAGTGACGACTGAATCCGGTGAGAATGGCAAAAGTTTATGCAT
TTCTTTCCAGACTTGTTCAACAGGCCAGCCATTACGCTCGTCATCAAAATCACTCGCATCAACCAAACCG
TTATTCATTCGTGATTGCGCCTGAGCGAGACGAAATACGCGATCGCTGTTAAAAGGACAATTACAAACAG
GAATCGAATGCAACCGGCGCAGGAACACTGCCAGCGCATCAACAATATTTTCACCTGAATCAGGATATTC
TTCTAATACCTGGAATGCTGTTTTCCCGGGGATCGCAGTGGTGAGTAACCATGCATCATCAGGAGTACGG
ATAAAATGCTTGATGGTCGGAAGAGGCATAAATTCCGTCAGCCAGTTTAGTCTGACCATCTCATCTGTAA
CATCATTGGCAACGCTACCTTTGCCATGTTTCAGAAACAACTCTGGCGCATCGGGCTTCCCATACAATCG
ATAGATTGTCGCACCTGATTGCCCGACATTATCGCGAGCCCATTTATACCCATATAAATCAGCATCCATG
TTGGAATTTAATCGCGGCCTAGAGCAAGACGTTTCCCGTTGAATATGGCTCATAACACCCCTTGTATTAC
TGTTTATGTAAGCAGACAGTTTTATTGTTCATGACCAAAATCCCTTAACGTGAGTTTTCGTTCCACTGAG
CGTCAGACCCCGTAGAAAAGATCAAAGGATCTTCTTGAGATCCTTTTTTTCTGCGCGTAATCTGCTGCTT
GCAAACAAAAAAACCACCGCTACCAGCGGTGGTTTGTTTGCCGGATCAAGAGCTACCAACTCTTTTTCCG
AAGGTAACTGGCTTCAGCAGAGCGCAGATACCAAATACTGTCCTTCTAGTGTAGCCGTAGTTAGGCCACC
ACTTCAAGAACTCTGTAGCACCGCCTACATACCTCGCTCTGCTAATCCTGTTACCAGTGGCTGCTGCCAG
TGGCGATAAGTCGTGTCTTACCGGGTTGGACTCAAGACGATAGTTACCGGATAAGGCGCAGCGGTCGGGC
TGAACGGGGGGTTCGTGCACACAGCCCAGCTTGGAGCGAACGACCTACACCGAACTGAGATACCTACAGC
GTGAGCTATGAGAAAGCGCCACGCTTCCCGAAGGGAGAAAGGCGGACAGGTATCCGGTAAGCGGCAGGGT
CGGAACAGGAGAGCGCACGAGGGAGCTTCCAGGGGGAAACGCCTGGTATCTTTATAGTCCTGTCGGGTTT
CGCCACCTCTGACTTGAGCGTCGATTTTTGTGATGCTCGTCAGGGGGGCGGAGCCTATGGAAAAACGCCA
GCAACGCGGCCTTTTTACGGTTCCTGGCCTTTTGCTGGCCTTTTGCTCACATGTTCTTTCCTGCGTTATC
CCCTGATTCTGTGGATAACCGTATTACCGCCTTTGAGTGAGCTGATACCGCTCGCCGCAGCCGAACGACC
GAGCGCAGCGAGTCAGTGAGCGAGGAAGCGGAAGAGCGCCTGATGCGGTATTTTCTCCTTACGCATCTGT
GCGGTATTTCACACCGCAATGGTGCACTCTCAGTACAATCTGCTCTGATGCCGCATAGTTAAGCCAGTAT
ACACTCCGCTATCGCTACGTGACTGGGTCATGGCTGCGCCCCGACACCCGCCAACACCCGCTGACGCGCC
CTGACGGGCTTGTCTGCTCCCGGCATCCGCTTACAGACAAGCTGTGACCGTCTCCGGGAGCTGCATGTGT
CAGAGGTTTTCACCGTCATCACCGAAACGCGCGAGGCAGCTGCGGTAAAGCTCATCAGCGTGGTCGTGAA
GCGATTCACAGATGTCTGCCTGTTCATCCGCGTCCAGCTCGTTGAGTTTCTCCAGAAGCGTTAATGTCTG
GCTTCTGATAAAGCGGGCCATGTTAAGGGCGGTTTTTTCCTGTTTGGTCACTGATGCCTCCGTGTAAGGG
GGATTTCTGTTCATGGGGGTAATGATACCGATGAAACGAGAGAGGATGCTCACGATACGGGTTACTGATG
ATGAACATGCCCGGTTACTGGAACGTTGTGAGGGTAAACAACTGGCGGTATGGATGCGGCGGGACCAGAG
AAAAATCACTCAGGGTCAATGCCAGCGCTTCGTTAATACAGATGTAGGTGTTCCACAGGGTAGCCAGCAG
CATCCTGCGATGCAGATCCGGAACATAATGGTGCAGGGCGCTGACTTCCGCGTTTCCAGACTTTACGAAA
CACGGAAACCGAAGACCATTCATGTTGTTGCTCAGGTCGCAGACGTTTTGCAGCAGCAGTCGCTTCACGT
TCGCTCGCGTATCGGTGATTCATTCTGCTAACCAGTAAGGCAACCCCGCCAGCCTAGCCGGGTCCTCAAC
GACAGGAGCACGATCATGCGCACCCGTGGGGCCGCCATGCCGGCGATAATGGCCTGCTTCTCGCCGAAAC
GTTTGGTGGCGGGACCAGTGACGAAGGCTTGAGCGAGGGCGTGCAAGATTCCGAATACCGCAAGCGACAG
GCCGATCATCGTCGCGCTCCAGCGAAAGCGGTCCTCGCCGAAAATGACCCAGAGCGCTGCCGGCACCTGT
CCTACGAGTTGCATGATAAAGAAGACAGTCATAAGTGCGGCGACGATAGTCATGCCCCGCGCCCACCGGA
AGGAGCTGACTGGGTTGAAGGCTCTCAAGGGCATCGGTCGAGATCCCGGTGCCTAATGAGTGAGCTAACT
TACATTAATTGCGTTGCGCTCACTGCCCGCTTTCCAGTCGGGAAACCTGTCGTGCCAGCTGCATTAATGA
ATCGGCCAACGCGCGGGGAGAGGCGGTTTGCGTATTGGGCGCCAGGGTGGTTTTTCTTTTCACCAGTGAG
ACGGGCAACAGCTGATTGCCCTTCACCGCCTGGCCCTGAGAGAGTTGCAGCAAGCGGTCCACGCTGGTTT
GCCCCAGCAGGCGAAAATCCTGTTTGATGGTGGTTAACGGCGGGATATAACATGAGCTGTCTTCGGTATC
GTCGTATCCCACTACCGAGATATCCGCACCAACGCGCAGCCCGGACTCGGTAATGGCGCGCATTGCGCCC
AGCGCCATCTGATCGTTGGCAACCAGCATCGCAGTGGGAACGATGCCCTCATTCAGCATTTGCATGGTTT
GTTGAAAACCGGACATGGCACTCCAGTCGCCTTCCCGTTCCGCTATCGGCTGAATTTGATTGCGAGTGAG
ATATTTATGCCAGCCAGCCAGACGCAGACGCGCCGAGACAGAACTTAATGGGCCCGCTAACAGCGCGATT
TGCTGGTGACCCAATGCGACCAGATGCTCCACGCCCAGTCGCGTACCGTCTTCATGGGAGAAAATAATAC
TGTTGATGGGTGTCTGGTCAGAGACATCAAGAAATAACGCCGGAACATTAGTGCAGGCAGCTTCCACAGC
AATGGCATCCTGGTCATCCAGCGGATAGTTAATGATCAGCCCACTGACGCGTTGCGCGAGAAGATTGTGC
ACCGCCGCTTTACAGGCTTCGACGCCGCTTCGTTCTACCATCGACACCACCACGCTGGCACCCAGTTGAT
CGGCGCGAGATTTAATCGCCGCGACAATTTGCGACGGCGCGTGCAGGGCCAGACTGGAGGTGGCAACGCC
AATCAGCAACGACTGTTTGCCCGCCAGTTGTTGTGCCACGCGGTTGGGAATGTAATTCAGCTCCGCCATC
GCCGCTTCCACTTTTTCCCGCGTTTTCGCAGAAACGTGGCTGGCCTGGTTCACCACGCGGGAAACGGTCT
GATAAGAGACACCGGCATACTCTGCGACATCGTATAACGTTACTGGTTTCACATTCACCACCCTGAATTG
ACTCTCTTCCGGGCGCTATCATGCCATACCGCGAAAGGTTTTGCGCCATTCGATGGTGTCCGGGATCTCG
ACGCTCTCCCTTATGCGACTCCTGCATTAGGAAGCAGCCCAGTAGTAGGTTGAGGCCGTTGAGCACCGCC
GCCGCAAGGAATGGTGCATGCAAGGAGATGGCGCCCAACAGTCCCCCGGCCACGGGGCCTGCCACCATAC
CCACGCCGAAACAAGCGCTCATGAGCCCGAAGTGGCGAGCCCGATCTTCCCCATCGGTGATGTCGGCGAT
ATAGGCGCCAGCAACCGCACCTGTGGCGCCGGTGATGCCGGCCACGATGCGTCCGGCGTAGAGGATCG
Features (pLannotate 1.2.2; 20 found; start..end, strand, type, name):
     21..39      +  promoter       T7 promoter: promoter for bacteriophage T7 RNA polymerase
     40..64      +  protein_bind   lac operator: The lac repressor binds to the lac operator to inhibit transcription in E. coli. This inhibition can be relieved by adding lactose or isopropyl-β-D-thiogalactopyranoside (IPTG). lac repressor encoded by lacI
     79..101     +  RBS            RBS: efficient ribosome binding site from bacteriophage T7 gene 10 (Olins and Rangwala, 1989)
    148..441     +  CDS            SMT3: SMT3_YEAST - Experimental evidence at protein level: Swiss-Prot protein existence level 1. Not known; suppressor of MIF2 mutations. From Saccharomyces cerevisiae (strain ATCC 204508 / S288c) (Baker's yeast).
    442..990     +  CDS            POLG_ECHO9 (fragment): Protein inferred from homology: Swiss-Prot protein existence level 3. [Protease 3C]: Major viral protease that mediates proteolytic processing of the polyprotein (By similarity). Cleaves host EIF5B, contributing to host translation shutoff (By similarity). Cleaves also host PABPC1, contributing to host translation shutoff (By similarity). From Echo 9 virus (EV-9) (Coxsackievirus A23).
   1035..1052    +  CDS            9xHis (fragment): 9xHis affinity tag
   1062..1111    +  CDS            SET1 (fragment): solubility-enhancement tag derived from T7 phage gene 10B
   1119..1166    +  terminator     T7 terminator: transcription terminator for bacteriophage T7 RNA polymerase
   1203..1631    +  rep_origin     f1 ori (sequence partly withheld): f1 bacteriophage origin of replication; arrow indicates direction of (+) strand synthesis
   1684..1741    +  promoter       AmpR promoter (fragment): bla
   1750..2565    -  CDS            KanR: aminoglycoside phosphotransferase; aph(3')-Ia; confers resistance to kanamycin in bacteria or G418 (Geneticin®) in eukaryotes
   2687..3275    +  rep_origin     ori: high-copy-number ColE1/pMB1/pBR322/pUC origin of replication
   3461..3600    -  misc_feature   bom: basis of mobility region from pBR322
   3702..3893    -  CDS            rop: Rop protein, which maintains plasmids at low copy number; rop
   3910..4290    +  CDS            YPB1_ECOLX: Protein predicted: Swiss-Prot protein existence level 4. From Escherichia coli.
   4362..4653    -  CDS            TcR (fragment): tetracycline efflux protein; tet; confers resistance to tetracycline
   4668..4689    -  protein_bind   CAP binding site: CAP binding activates transcription in the presence of cAMP. E. coli catabolite activator protein
   4702..5784    -  CDS            lacI: lac repressor; lacI; The lac repressor binds to the lac operator to inhibit transcription in E. coli. This inhibition can be relieved by adding lactose or isopropyl-β-D-thiogalactopyranoside (IPTG).
   5785..5862    -  promoter       lacI promoter: lacI
   5870..6149    -  CDS            TcR (fragment): tetracycline efflux protein; tet; confers resistance to tetracycline
