[The description below was written by a language model from this plasmid's Addgene catalogue record and pLannotate feature annotations shown in this document.]
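Description:
Echovirus 11 (E11 3C) protease A isolate E11-PLA-NECK-23-E0-62-P1-FRA23 is a 6,150 nt bacterial expression plasmid built on the pNIC-NOTAG-GG backbone, a pET-style vector, with the insert introduced by Golden Gate cloning. It is propagated in E. coli through a ColE1/pMB1-type origin and selected with kanamycin via an aph(3')-Ia (KanR) gene. The catalogue lists it as high copy, although the feature table also shows the pBR322-derived bom site and rop gene, which normally moderates copy number. An f1 phage origin is present, along with residual tetracycline-resistance fragments that are backbone remnants rather than functional markers.

The expression cassette is driven by a T7 promoter followed by a lac operator and the T7 gene 10 ribosome binding site. A lacI gene with its own promoter is carried on the plasmid, so transcription is repressed until IPTG is added in a host that supplies T7 RNA polymerase. The open reading frame encodes yeast SMT3 (SUMO) fused directly upstream of the echovirus 11 3C protease, which the annotation tool matched by homology to the 3C region of the echovirus 9 polyprotein. The catalogue describes the N-terminal tag as His-SUMO. The His portion is not separately annotated, but there is unannotated space between the RBS and SMT3 where it could lie. A His-tag fragment and a short SET1 fragment annotated downstream of the protease, before the T7 terminator, look like backbone sequence, and the record does not show whether they are translated.

The SUMO fusion typically aids solubility and affinity purification and can be removed with a SUMO protease. The stated purpose is bacterial production of recombinant E11 3C protease, the enzyme that processes the viral polyprotein.
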