Addgene plasmid #228645: Echovirus 11 (E11 3C) protease A isolate E11-PLA-NECK-23-E0-62-P1-FRA23
Purpose: Bacterial expression of the E11 3C protease
Depositing lab: ASAP Discovery & Frank von Delft. Depositing organization: University of Oxford.
Backbone
  Vector backbone: pNIC-NOTAG-GG
  Backbone manufacturer: Centre for Medicines Discovery
  Vector type: Bacterial Expression
Growth in bacteria
  Bacterial resistance: Kanamycin, 50 μg/mL
  Growth temperature: 37°C
  Growth strain: DH5alpha
  Copy number: High Copy
Gene/Insert
  Gene/Insert name: Echo virus 11 3C protease
  Species: Echovirus 11
  Insert size (bp): 888
  Tag / fusion protein: His-SUMO (N terminal on insert)
  Cloning method: Golden Gate
Terms and licenses: Academic/Nonprofit Terms; Industry Terms: Not Available to Industry
How to cite: Echovirus 11 (E11 3C) protease A isolate E11-PLA-NECK-23-E0-62-P1-FRA23 was a gift from ASAP Discovery & Frank von Delft (Addgene plasmid # 228645 ; http://n2t.net/addgene:228645 ; RRID:Addgene_228645)
