>Addgene plasmid #228645 | Echovirus 11 (E11 3C) protease A isolate E11-PLA-NECK-23-E0-62-P1-FRA23 | depositor partial sequence | sequence record 449306 | Coding region for expression
ATGGGTTCATCACACCACCATCACCACCATATGGCATCGATGTCAGACAGCGAGGTCAATCAAGAGGCTA
AACCAGAGGTAAAGCCTGAGGTGAAACCGGAGACACACATTAATTTGAAGGTGAGCGACGGGTCGTCTGA
AATTTTCTTCAAGATAAAGAAGACCACGCCGCTCCGTCGACTTATGGAAGCTTTCGCTAAGCGTCAGGGG
AAGGAAATGGATTCGTTGCGCTTCTTATACGACGGCATACGCATTCAAGCCGACCAAACGCCTGAAGACC
TCGACATGGAAGACAATGACATTATCGAGGCCCACAGAGAACAAATTGGTGGCGGGCCTGCTTTCGAGTT
TGCGGTAGCGATGATGAAACGCAATGCAAGCACCGTGAAGACTGAGTACGGTGAGTTCACGATGCTGGGG
ATATACGACCGATGGGCTGTTCTGCCTAGACACGCAAAACCAGGCCCGACGATTTTAATGAATGATCAGG
AAGTGGGTGTCGTCGACGCAAAGGAGTTAGTCGACAAGGATGGTACAAATCTGGAGCTTACCTTACTGAA
GCTGAACAGAAACGAGAAGTTTCGCGATATCCGCGGATTCCTGGCACGTGAAGAGGCTGAAGTCAATGAA
GCCGTTCTGGCAATTAACACTAGCAAATTCCCCAACATGTACATTCCCGTAGGCCAGGTCACAGACTACG
GTTTCCTTAATCTGGGCGGTACCCCTACGAAGCGGATGTTGATGTATAACTTCCCTACTCGTGCAGGCCA
ATGCGGCGGCGTGCTGATGTCAACCGGCAAAGTTCTGGGCATCCACGTTGGTGGGAACGGCCACCAAGGT
TTTAGTGCCGCGCTCCTTCGGCATTACTTCAACGATGAGCAATAATGA
